Addgene plasmid #65771: MSP469
Purpose: Human expression vector for SpCas9 VQR variant: CMV-T7-humanSpCas9(D1135V/R1335Q/T1337R)-NLS-3xFLAG (VQR variant)
Depositing lab: Keith Joung. Publication: Engineered CRISPR-Cas9 nucleases with altered PAM specificities. Kleinstiver BP, Prew MS, Tsai SQ, Topkar VV, Nguyen NT, Zheng Z, Gonzales AP, Li Z, Peterson RT, Yeh JJ, Aryee MJ, Joung JK. Nature. 2015 Jun 22. doi: 10.1038/nature14592. PubMed 26098369.
Backbone
  Vector backbone: JDS246
  Backbone manufacturer: Joung lab (Addgene Plasmid # 43861)
  Vector type: Mammalian Expression, CRISPR
Growth in bacteria
  Bacterial resistance: Ampicillin, 100 μg/mL
  Growth temperature: 37°C
  Growth strain: XL1 Blue
  Copy number: High Copy
Gene/Insert
  Gene/Insert name: mammalian codon-optimized Streptococcus pyogenes Cas9 (D1135V/R1335Q/T1337R)-NLS-3XFlag
  Mutation: D1135V, R1335Q, and T1337R mutations in Cas9
  Promoter: CMV & T7
  Tag / fusion protein: NLS (C terminal on insert); 3x FLAG (C terminal on insert)
  Cloning method: Gibson Cloning
  Sequencing primers: 5′ CMV-F; 3′ BGH-rev
Terms and licenses: Academic/Nonprofit Terms; Industry Terms: Not Available to Industry
How to cite: MSP469 was a gift from Keith Joung (Addgene plasmid # 65771 ; http://n2t.net/addgene:65771 ; RRID:Addgene_65771)
