[The description below was written by a language model from this plasmid's Addgene catalogue record and pLannotate feature annotations shown in this document.]
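Description:
MSP469 is a 7,614 bp mammalian expression plasmid built on the JDS246 backbone that produces the VQR variant of Streptococcus pyogenes Cas9 in human cells. It is propagated in E. coli through a high-copy ColE1/pUC-type origin and selected with ampicillin via the β-lactamase gene and its native promoter. The annotation also picks up short remnants of earlier cloning vectors (lac promoter/operator and CAP site, fragments of lacI, an SV40 promoter, a pBluescript polylinker and the pBR322 bom region). These appear to be backbone leftovers rather than functional parts of the design, and no mammalian selection marker is annotated.

The payload is a single expression cassette. The CMV immediate-early enhancer and promoter drive strong constitutive transcription in mammalian cells, and a T7 promoter placed just upstream of the coding sequence additionally permits transcription by T7 RNA polymerase, for example in vitro. The open reading frame is a mammalian codon-optimised SpCas9 carrying D1135V, R1335Q and T1337R substitutions, which alter the enzyme's recognition of the protospacer adjacent motif so that it can target sites not accessible to wild-type Cas9. The record does not state which PAM sequence is preferred. A C-terminal nuclear localisation signal directs the protein to the nucleus, and a 3xFLAG epitope allows detection or immunoprecipitation. The NLS is listed in the catalogue fields but is not separately annotated in the feature table. Transcripts are terminated by the bovine growth hormone polyadenylation signal.

The plasmid encodes no guide RNA, so one must be supplied separately, and the construct is typically used for genome editing with an expanded targeting range.
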