Features (pLannotate 1.2.2; 16 found; start..end, strand, type, name):
    132..335     +  promoter       CMV promoter: human cytomegalovirus (CMV) immediate early promoter
    377..395     +  promoter       T7 promoter: promoter for bacteriophage T7 RNA polymerase
    409..4512    +  CDS            Cas9 VQR: Streptococcus pyogenes Cas9 endonuclease with the D1135V/R1335Q/T1337R mutations has an altered recognition specificity for the protospacer adjacent motif (PAM) (Kleinstiver et al., 2015)
   4546..4611    +  CDS            3xFLAG: three tandem FLAG® epitope tags, followed by an enterokinase cleavage site
   4675..4899    +  polyA_signal   bGH poly(A) signal: bovine growth hormone polyadenylation signal
   4903..4924    +  promoter       SV40 promoter (fragment): SV40 enhancer and early promoter
   4929..4945    +  misc_feature   MCS (fragment): pBluescript multiple cloning site
   4994..5010    -  protein_bind   lac operator: The lac repressor binds to the lac operator to inhibit transcription in E. coli. This inhibition can be relieved by adding lactose or isopropyl-β-D-thiogalactopyranoside (IPTG). lac repressor encoded by lacI
   5018..5048    -  promoter       lac promoter: promoter for the E. coli lac operon
   5063..5084    -  protein_bind   CAP binding site: CAP binding activates transcription in the presence of cAMP. E. coli catabolite activator protein
   5097..5189    -  CDS            lacI (fragment): lac repressor; lacI; The lac repressor binds to the lac operator to inhibit transcription in E. coli. This inhibition can be relieved by adding lactose or isopropyl-β-D-thiogalactopyranoside (IPTG).
   5372..5960    -  rep_origin     ori: high-copy-number ColE1/pMB1/pBR322/pUC origin of replication
   6131..6991    -  CDS            AmpR: β-lactamase; bla; confers resistance to ampicillin, carbenicillin, and related antibiotics
   6992..7096    -  promoter       AmpR promoter: bla
   7167..7211    -  misc_feature   bom (fragment): basis of mobility region from pBR322
   7366..131     +  enhancer       CMV enhancer (across the origin): human cytomegalovirus immediate early enhancer
>Addgene plasmid #65771 | MSP469 | depositor full sequence | sequence record 112653 | MSP469 sequence 7614 bps
ATATGCCAAGTACGCCCCCTATTGACGTCAATGACGGTAAATGGCCCGCCTGGCATTATGCCCAGTACAT
GACCTTATGGGACTTTCCTACTTGGCAGTACATCTACGTATTAGTCATCGCTATTACCATGGTGATGCGG
TTTTGGCAGTACATCAATGGGCGTGGATAGCGGTTTGACTCACGGGGATTTCCAAGTCTCCACCCCATTG
ACGTCAATGGGAGTTTGTTTTGGCACCAAAATCAACGGGACTTTCCAAAATGTCGTAACAACTCCGCCCC
ATTGACGCAAATGGGCGGTAGGCGTGTACGGTGGGAGGTCTATATAAGCAGAGCTGGTTTAGTGAACCGT
CAGATCCGCTAGAGATCCGCGGCCGCTAATACGACTCACTATAGGGAGAGCCGCCACCATGGATAAAAAG
TATTCTATTGGTTTAGACATCGGCACTAATTCCGTTGGATGGGCTGTCATAACCGATGAATACAAAGTAC
CTTCAAAGAAATTTAAGGTGTTGGGGAACACAGACCGTCATTCGATTAAAAAGAATCTTATCGGTGCCCT
CCTATTCGATAGTGGCGAAACGGCAGAGGCGACTCGCCTGAAACGAACCGCTCGGAGAAGGTATACACGT
CGCAAGAACCGAATATGTTACTTACAAGAAATTTTTAGCAATGAGATGGCCAAAGTTGACGATTCTTTCT
TTCACCGTTTGGAAGAGTCCTTCCTTGTCGAAGAGGACAAGAAACATGAACGGCACCCCATCTTTGGAAA
CATAGTAGATGAGGTGGCATATCATGAAAAGTACCCAACGATTTATCACCTCAGAAAAAAGCTAGTTGAC
TCAACTGATAAAGCGGACCTGAGGTTAATCTACTTGGCTCTTGCCCATATGATAAAGTTCCGTGGGCACT
TTCTCATTGAGGGTGATCTAAATCCGGACAACTCGGATGTCGACAAACTGTTCATCCAGTTAGTACAAAC
CTATAATCAGTTGTTTGAAGAGAACCCTATAAATGCAAGTGGCGTGGATGCGAAGGCTATTCTTAGCGCC
CGCCTCTCTAAATCCCGACGGCTAGAAAACCTGATCGCACAATTACCCGGAGAGAAGAAAAATGGGTTGT
TCGGTAACCTTATAGCGCTCTCACTAGGCCTGACACCAAATTTTAAGTCGAACTTCGACTTAGCTGAAGA
TGCCAAATTGCAGCTTAGTAAGGACACGTACGATGACGATCTCGACAATCTACTGGCACAAATTGGAGAT
CAGTATGCGGACTTATTTTTGGCTGCCAAAAACCTTAGCGATGCAATCCTCCTATCTGACATACTGAGAG
TTAATACTGAGATTACCAAGGCGCCGTTATCCGCTTCAATGATCAAAAGGTACGATGAACATCACCAAGA
CTTGACACTTCTCAAGGCCCTAGTCCGTCAGCAACTGCCTGAGAAATATAAGGAAATATTCTTTGATCAG
TCGAAAAACGGGTACGCAGGTTATATTGACGGCGGAGCGAGTCAAGAGGAATTCTACAAGTTTATCAAAC
CCATATTAGAGAAGATGGATGGGACGGAAGAGTTGCTTGTAAAACTCAATCGCGAAGATCTACTGCGAAA
GCAGCGGACTTTCGACAACGGTAGCATTCCACATCAAATCCACTTAGGCGAATTGCATGCTATACTTAGA
AGGCAGGAGGATTTTTATCCGTTCCTCAAAGACAATCGTGAAAAGATTGAGAAAATCCTAACCTTTCGCA
TACCTTACTATGTGGGACCCCTGGCCCGAGGGAACTCTCGGTTCGCATGGATGACAAGAAAGTCCGAAGA
AACGATTACTCCATGGAATTTTGAGGAAGTTGTCGATAAAGGTGCGTCAGCTCAATCGTTCATCGAGAGG
ATGACCAACTTTGACAAGAATTTACCGAACGAAAAAGTATTGCCTAAGCACAGTTTACTTTACGAGTATT
TCACAGTGTACAATGAACTCACGAAAGTTAAGTATGTCACTGAGGGCATGCGTAAACCCGCCTTTCTAAG
CGGAGAACAGAAGAAAGCAATAGTAGATCTGTTATTCAAGACCAACCGCAAAGTGACAGTTAAGCAATTG
AAAGAGGACTACTTTAAGAAAATTGAATGCTTCGATTCTGTCGAGATCTCCGGGGTAGAAGATCGATTTA
ATGCGTCACTTGGTACGTATCATGACCTCCTAAAGATAATTAAAGATAAGGACTTCCTGGATAACGAAGA
GAATGAAGATATCTTAGAAGATATAGTGTTGACTCTTACCCTCTTTGAAGATCGGGAAATGATTGAGGAA
AGACTAAAAACATACGCTCACCTGTTCGACGATAAGGTTATGAAACAGTTAAAGAGGCGTCGCTATACGG
GCTGGGGACGATTGTCGCGGAAACTTATCAACGGGATAAGAGACAAGCAAAGTGGTAAAACTATTCTCGA
TTTTCTAAAGAGCGACGGCTTCGCCAATAGGAACTTTATGCAGCTGATCCATGATGACTCTTTAACCTTC
AAAGAGGATATACAAAAGGCACAGGTTTCCGGACAAGGGGACTCATTGCACGAACATATTGCGAATCTTG
CTGGTTCGCCAGCCATCAAAAAGGGCATACTCCAGACAGTCAAAGTAGTGGATGAGCTAGTTAAGGTCAT
GGGACGTCACAAACCGGAAAACATTGTAATCGAGATGGCACGCGAAAATCAAACGACTCAGAAGGGGCAA
AAAAACAGTCGAGAGCGGATGAAGAGAATAGAAGAGGGTATTAAAGAACTGGGCAGCCAGATCTTAAAGG
AGCATCCTGTGGAAAATACCCAATTGCAGAACGAGAAACTTTACCTCTATTACCTACAAAATGGAAGGGA
CATGTATGTTGATCAGGAACTGGACATAAACCGTTTATCTGATTACGACGTCGATCACATTGTACCCCAA
TCCTTTTTGAAGGACGATTCAATCGACAATAAAGTGCTTACACGCTCGGATAAGAACCGAGGGAAAAGTG
ACAATGTTCCAAGCGAGGAAGTCGTAAAGAAAATGAAGAACTATTGGCGGCAGCTCCTAAATGCGAAACT
GATAACGCAAAGAAAGTTCGATAACTTAACTAAAGCTGAGAGGGGTGGCTTGTCTGAACTTGACAAGGCC
GGATTTATTAAACGTCAGCTCGTGGAAACCCGCCAAATCACAAAGCATGTTGCACAGATACTAGATTCCC
GAATGAATACGAAATACGACGAGAACGATAAGCTGATTCGGGAAGTCAAAGTAATCACTTTAAAGTCAAA
ATTGGTGTCGGACTTCAGAAAGGATTTTCAATTCTATAAAGTTAGGGAGATAAATAACTACCACCATGCG
CACGACGCTTATCTTAATGCCGTCGTAGGGACCGCACTCATTAAGAAATACCCGAAGCTAGAAAGTGAGT
TTGTGTATGGTGATTACAAAGTTTATGACGTCCGTAAGATGATCGCGAAAAGCGAACAGGAGATAGGCAA
GGCTACAGCCAAATACTTCTTTTATTCTAACATTATGAATTTCTTTAAGACGGAAATCACTCTGGCAAAC
GGAGAGATACGCAAACGACCTTTAATTGAAACCAATGGGGAGACAGGTGAAATCGTATGGGATAAGGGCC
GGGACTTCGCGACGGTGAGAAAAGTTTTGTCCATGCCCCAAGTCAACATAGTAAAGAAAACTGAGGTGCA
GACCGGAGGGTTTTCAAAGGAATCGATTCTTCCAAAAAGGAATAGTGATAAGCTCATCGCTCGTAAAAAG
GACTGGGACCCGAAAAAGTACGGTGGCTTCGTGAGCCCTACAGTTGCCTATTCTGTCCTAGTAGTGGCAA
AAGTTGAGAAGGGAAAATCCAAGAAACTGAAGTCAGTCAAAGAATTATTGGGGATAACGATTATGGAGCG
CTCGTCTTTTGAAAAGAACCCCATCGACTTCCTTGAGGCGAAAGGTTACAAGGAAGTAAAAAAGGATCTC
ATAATTAAACTACCAAAGTATAGTCTGTTTGAGTTAGAAAATGGCCGAAAACGGATGTTGGCTAGCGCCG
GAGAGCTTCAAAAGGGGAACGAACTCGCACTACCGTCTAAATACGTGAATTTCCTGTATTTAGCGTCCCA
TTACGAGAAGTTGAAAGGTTCACCTGAAGATAACGAACAGAAGCAACTTTTTGTTGAGCAGCACAAACAT
TATCTCGACGAAATCATAGAGCAAATTTCGGAATTCAGTAAGAGAGTCATCCTAGCTGATGCCAATCTGG
ACAAAGTATTAAGCGCATACAACAAGCACAGGGATAAACCCATACGTGAGCAGGCGGAAAATATTATCCA
TTTGTTTACTCTTACCAACCTCGGCGCTCCAGCCGCATTCAAGTATTTTGACACAACGATAGATCGCAAA
CAGTACAGATCTACCAAGGAGGTGCTAGACGCGACACTGATTCACCAATCCATCACGGGATTATATGAAA
CTCGGATAGATTTGTCACAGCTTGGGGGTGACGGATCCCCCAAGAAGAAGAGGAAAGTCTCGAGCGACTA
CAAAGACCATGACGGTGATTATAAAGATCATGACATCGATTACAAGGATGACGATGACAAGGCTGCAGGA
TGACCGGTCATCATCACCATCACCATTGAGTTTAAACCCGCTGATCAGCCTCGACTGTGCCTTCTAGTTG
CCAGCCATCTGTTGTTTGCCCCTCCCCCGTGCCTTCCTTGACCCTGGAAGGTGCCACTCCCACTGTCCTT
TCCTAATAAAATGAGGAAATTGCATCGCATTGTCTGAGTAGGTGTCATTCTATTCTGGGGGGTGGGGTGG
GGCAGGACAGCAAGGGGGAGGATTGGGAAGACAATAGCAGGCATGCTGGGGATGCGGTGGGCTCTATGGC
TTCTGAGGCGGAAAGAACCAGCTGGGGCTCGATACCGTCGACCTCTAGCTAGAGCTTGGCGTAATCATGG
TCATAGCTGTTTCCTGTGTGAAATTGTTATCCGCTCACAATTCCACACAACATACGAGCCGGAAGCATAA
AGTGTAAAGCCTAGGGTGCCTAATGAGTGAGCTAACTCACATTAATTGCGTTGCGCTCACTGCCCGCTTT
CCAGTCGGGAAACCTGTCGTGCCAGCTGCATTAATGAATCGGCCAACGCGCGGGGAGAGGCGGTTTGCGT
ATTGGGCGCTCTTCCGCTTCCTCGCTCACTGACTCGCTGCGCTCGGTCGTTCGGCTGCGGCGAGCGGTAT
CAGCTCACTCAAAGGCGGTAATACGGTTATCCACAGAATCAGGGGATAACGCAGGAAAGAACATGTGAGC
AAAAGGCCAGCAAAAGGCCAGGAACCGTAAAAAGGCCGCGTTGCTGGCGTTTTTCCATAGGCTCCGCCCC
CCTGACGAGCATCACAAAAATCGACGCTCAAGTCAGAGGTGGCGAAACCCGACAGGACTATAAAGATACC
AGGCGTTTCCCCCTGGAAGCTCCCTCGTGCGCTCTCCTGTTCCGACCCTGCCGCTTACCGGATACCTGTC
CGCCTTTCTCCCTTCGGGAAGCGTGGCGCTTTCTCAATGCTCACGCTGTAGGTATCTCAGTTCGGTGTAG
GTCGTTCGCTCCAAGCTGGGCTGTGTGCACGAACCCCCCGTTCAGCCCGACCGCTGCGCCTTATCCGGTA
ACTATCGTCTTGAGTCCAACCCGGTAAGACACGACTTATCGCCACTGGCAGCAGCCACTGGTAACAGGAT
TAGCAGAGCGAGGTATGTAGGCGGTGCTACAGAGTTCTTGAAGTGGTGGCCTAACTACGGCTACACTAGA
AGGACAGTATTTGGTATCTGCGCTCTGCTGAAGCCAGTTACCTTCGGAAAAAGAGTTGGTAGCTCTTGAT
CCGGCAAACAAACCACCGCTGGTAGCGGTGGTTTTTTTGTTTGCAAGCAGCAGATTACGCGCAGAAAAAA
AGGATCTCAAGAAGATCCTTTGATCTTTTCTACGGGGTCTGACGCTCAGTGGAACGAAAACTCACGTTAA
GGGATTTTGGTCATGAGATTATCAAAAAGGATCTTCACCTAGATCCTTTTAAATTAAAAATGAAGTTTTA
AATCAATCTAAAGTATATATGAGTAAACTTGGTCTGACAGTTACCAATGCTTAATCAGTGAGGCACCTAT
CTCAGCGATCTGTCTATTTCGTTCATCCATAGTTGCCTGACTCCCCGTCGTGTAGATAACTACGATACGG
GAGGGCTTACCATCTGGCCCCAGTGCTGCAATGATACCGCGAGACCCACGCTCACCGGCTCCAGATTTAT
CAGCAATAAACCAGCCAGCCGGAAGGGCCGAGCGCAGAAGTGGTCCTGCAACTTTATCCGCCTCCATCCA
GTCTATTAATTGTTGCCGGGAAGCTAGAGTAAGTAGTTCGCCAGTTAATAGTTTGCGCAACGTTGTTGCC
ATTGCTACAGGCATCGTGGTGTCACGCTCGTCGTTTGGTATGGCTTCATTCAGCTCCGGTTCCCAACGAT
CAAGGCGAGTTACATGATCCCCCATGTTGTGCAAAAAAGCGGTTAGCTCCTTCGGTCCTCCGATCGTTGT
CAGAAGTAAGTTGGCCGCAGTGTTATCACTCATGGTTATGGCAGCACTGCATAATTCTCTTACTGTCATG
CCATCCGTAAGATGCTTTTCTGTGACTGGTGAGTACTCAACCAAGTCATTCTGAGAATAGTGTATGCGGC
GACCGAGTTGCTCTTGCCCGGCGTCAATACGGGATAATACCGCGCCACATAGCAGAACTTTAAAAGTGCT
CATCATTGGAAAACGTTCTTCGGGGCGAAAACTCTCAAGGATCTTACCGCTGTTGAGATCCAGTTCGATG
TAACCCACTCGTGCACCCAACTGATCTTCAGCATCTTTTACTTTCACCAGCGTTTCTGGGTGAGCAAAAA
CAGGAAGGCAAAATGCCGCAAAAAAGGGAATAAGGGCGACACGGAAATGTTGAATACTCATACTCTTCCT
TTTTCAATATTATTGAAGCATTTATCAGGGTTATTGTCTCATGAGCGGATACATATTTGAATGTATTTAG
AAAAATAAACAAATAGGGGTTCCGCGCACATTTCCCCGAAAAGTGCCACCTGACGTCGACGGATCGGGAG
ATCGATCTCCCGATCCCCTAGGGTCGACTCTCAGTACAATCTGCTCTGATGCCGCATAGTTAAGCCAGTA
TCTGCTCCCTGCTTGTGTGTTGGAGGTCGCTGAGTAGTGCGCGAGCAAAATTTAAGCTACAACAAGGCAA
GGCTTGACCGACAATTGCATGAAGAATCTGCTTAGGGTTAGGCGTTTTGCGCTGCTTCGCGATGTACGGG
CCAGATATACGCGTTGACATTGATTATTGACTAGTTATTAATAGTAATCAATTACGGGGTCATTAGTTCA
TAGCCCATATATGGAGTTCCGCGTTACATAACTTACGGTAAATGGCCCGCCTGGCTGACCGCCCAACGAC
CCCCGCCCATTGACGTCAATAATGACGTATGTTCCCATAGTAACGCCAATAGGGACTTTCCATTGACGTC
AATGGGTGGACTATTTACGGTAAACTGCCCACTTGGCAGTACATCAAGTGTATC
