>Addgene plasmid #65771 | MSP469 | addgene partial sequence | sequence record 116177 | CMV-F 5'-CGCAAATGGGCGGTAGGCGTG-3'
GAGCTGGTTTAGTGAACCGTCAGATCCGCTAGAGATCCGCGGCCGCTAATACGACTCACTATAGGGAGAG
CCGCCACCATGGATAAAAAGTATTCTATTGGTTTAGACATCGGCACTAATTCCGTTGGATGGGCTGTCAT
AACCGATGAATACAAAGTACCTTCAAAGAAATTTAAGGTGTTGGGGAACACAGACCGTCATTCGATTAAA
AAGAATCTTATCGGTGCCCTCCTATTCGATAGTGGCGAAACGGCAGAGGCGACTCGCCTGAAACGAACCG
CTCGGAGAAGGTATACACGTCGCAAGAACCGAATATGTTACTTACAAGAAATTTTTAGCAATGAGATGGC
CAAAGTTGACGATTCTTTCTTTCACCGTTTGGAAGAGTCCTTCCTTGTCGAAGAGGACAAGAAACATGAA
CGGCACCCCATCTTTGGAAACATAGTAGATGAGGTGGCATATCATGAAAAGTACCCAACGATTTATCACC
TCAGAAAAAAGCTAGTTGACTCAACTGATAAAGCGGACCTGAGGTTAATCTACTTGGCTCTTGCCCATAT
GATAAAGTTCCGTGGGCACTTTCTCATTGAGGGTGATCTAAATCCGGACAACTCGGATGTCGACAAACTG
TTCATCCAGTTAGTACAAACCTATAATCAGTTGTTTGAAGAGAACCCTATAAATGCAAGTGGCGTGGATG
CGAAGGCTATTCTTAGCGCCCGCCTCTCTAAATCCCGACGGCTAGAAAACCTGATCGCACAATTACCCGG
AGAGAAGAAAAATGGGTTGTTCGGTAACCTTATAGCGCTCTCACTAGGCCTGACACCAAATTTT
