>Addgene plasmid #65771 | MSP469 | addgene partial sequence | sequence record 116178 | BGH-rev 5'-TAGAAGGCACAGTCGAGG-3'
ATGGTGATGGTGATGATGACCGGTCATCCTGCAGCCTTGTCATCGTCATCCTTGTAATCGATGTCATGAT
CTTTATAATCACCGTCATGGTCTTTGTAGTCGCTCGAGACTTTCCTCTTCTTCTTGGGGGATCCGTCACC
CCCAAGCTGTGACAAATCTATCCGAGTTTCATATAATCCCGTGATGGATTGGTGAATCAGTGTCGCGTCT
AGCACCTCCTTGGTAGATCTGTACTGTTTGCGATCTATCGTTGTGTCAAAATACTTGAATGCGGCTGGAG
CGCCGAGGTTGGTAAGAGTAAACAAATGGATAATATTTTCCGCCTGCTCACGTATGGGTTTATCCCTGTG
CTTGTTGTATGCGCTTAATACTTTGTCCAGATTGGCATCAGCTAGGATGACTCTCTTACTGAATTCCGAA
ATTTGCTCTATGATTTCGTCGAGATAATGTTTGTGCTGCTCAACAAAAAGTTGCTTCTGTTCGTTATCTT
CAGGTGAACCTTTCAACTTCTCGTAATGGGACGCTAAATACAGGAAATTCACGTATTTAGACGGTAGTGC
GAGTTCGTTCCCCTTTTGAAGCTCTCCGGCGCTAGCCAACATCCGTTTTCGGCCATTTTCTAACTCAAAC
AGACTATACTTTGGTAGTTTAATTATGAGATCCTTTTTTACTTCCTTGTAACCTTTCGCCTCAAGGAAGT
CGATGGGGTTCTTTTCAAAAGACGAGCGCTCCATAATCGTTATCCCCAATAATTCTTTGACTGACTTCAG
TTTCTTGGATTTTCCCTTCTCAACTTTTGCCACTACTAGGACAGAATAGGCAACTGTAGGGCTCACGAAG
CCACCGTACTTTTTCGGGTCC
